Addgene plasmid #42991: I-ACTA
Depositing lab: Chad Cowan & Kiran Musunuru. Depositing organization: Harvard University. Publication: A TALEN Genome-Editing System for Generating Human Stem Cell-Based Disease Models. Ding Q, Lee YK, Schaefer EA, Peters DT, Veres A, Kim K, Kuperwasser N, Motola DL, Meissner TB, Hendriks WT, Trevisan M, Gupta RM, Moisan A, Banks E, Friesen M, Schinzel RT, Xia F, Tang A, Xia Y, Figueroa E, Wann A, Ahfeldt T, Daheron L, Zhang F, Rubin LL, Peng LF, Chung RT, Musunuru K, Cowan CA. Cell Stem Cell. 2012 Dec 12. pii: S1934-5909(12)00645-5. doi: 10.1016/j.stem.2012.11.011. PubMed 23246482.
Backbone
  Vector backbone: pCRII-TOPO
  Backbone manufacturer: Invitrogen
  Backbone size w/o insert (bp): 3973
  Vector type: Bacterial Cloning
Growth in bacteria
  Bacterial resistance: Ampicillin and Kanamycin, 100 & 50 μg/mL
  Growth temperature: 37°C
  Growth strain: Top10
  Copy number: High Copy
Gene/Insert
  Gene/Insert name: I-ACTA
  Species: Synthetic
  Insert size (bp): 424
  Cloning method: TOPO Cloning
  Sequencing primers: 5′ T7; 3′ M13-rev
Terms and licenses: Academic/Nonprofit Terms; Industry Terms: Not Available to Industry
How to cite: I-ACTA was a gift from Chad Cowan & Kiran Musunuru (Addgene plasmid # 42991 ; http://n2t.net/addgene:42991 ; RRID:Addgene_42991)
