[The description below was written by a language model from this plasmid's Addgene catalogue record.]
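Description:
I-ACTA is a bacterial cloning plasmid built on the pCRII-TOPO backbone (about 4 kb without insert), a commercial high-copy vector designed to capture PCR products or synthetic fragments by topoisomerase-mediated (TOPO) ligation. It is propagated in E. coli and carries resistance to both ampicillin and kanamycin, so either or both antibiotics can be used for selection. No feature table accompanies the record, so the origin of replication and other backbone elements are not itemised. The listed sequencing primers, T7 at the 5′ end and M13 reverse at the 3′ end, indicate that the standard primer sites of this vector family flank the cloning site and can be used to verify the insert.

The payload is a 424 bp synthetic fragment, also named I-ACTA, inserted by TOPO cloning. The record does not state what this fragment encodes. The plasmid was deposited in connection with a TALEN genome-editing system for generating human stem cell-based disease models. In that context the name plausibly denotes a pre-assembled block of TAL effector repeats recognising the four-base sequence ACTA, with the "I" prefix perhaps marking its position in an assembly scheme. That interpretation is an inference from the name and the insert size, not something the catalogue entry states. No promoter, tag, reporter or mammalian expression element is recorded. The construct is therefore best regarded as a storage and source plasmid from a modular kit, supplying a defined synthetic fragment for downstream assembly rather than serving as an expression vector in its own right.
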