>Addgene plasmid #42991 | I-ACTA | depositor partial sequence | sequence record 58256 | I-ACTA sequence 424 bps
CGTCTCCTGACCCCAGAGCAGGTCGTGGCAATCGCCTCCAACATTGGCGGGAAACAGGCACTCGAGACTG
TCCAGCGCCTGCTTCCCGTGCTGTGCCAAGCGCACGGACTCACCCCAGAGCAGGTCGTGGCGATCGCAAG
CCACGACGGAGGAAAGCAAGCCTTGGAAACAGTACAGAGGCTGTTGCCTGTGCTGTGCCAAGCGCACGGC
CTCACCCCAGAGCAGGTCGTGGCCATTGCCTCGAATGGAGGGGGCAAACAGGCGTTGGAAACCGTACAAC
GATTGCTGCCGGTGCTGTGCCAAGCGCACGGATTAACCCCAGAGCAGGTCGTGGCAATCGCCTCCAACAT
TGGCGGGAAACAGGCACTCGAGACTGTCCAGCGCCTGCTTCCCGTGCTGTGCCAAGCGCACGGCTTAAGA
GACG
