>Addgene plasmid #42991 | I-ACTA | addgene partial sequence | sequence record 59980 | M13-F20 5'-TGTAAAACGACGGCCAGT-3'
CTATAGGGCGAATTGGGCCCTCTAGATGCATGCTCGAGCGGCCGCCAGTGTGATGGATATCTGCAGAATT
CGCCCTTATATAGATGCCGTCCTAGCGCGTCTCCTGACCCCAGAGCAGGTCGTGGCAATCGCCTCCAACA
TTGGCGGGAAACAGGCACTCGAGACTGTCCAGCGCCTGCTTCCCGTGCTGTGCCAAGCGCACGGACTCAC
CCCAGAGCAGGTCGTGGCGATCGCAAGCCACGACGGAGGAAAGCAAGCCTTGGAAACAGTACAGAGGCTG
TTGCCTGTGCTGTGCCAAGCGCACGGCCTCACCCCAGAGCAGGTCGTGGCCATTGCCTCGAATGGAGGGG
GCAAACAGGCGTTGGAAACCGTACAACGATTGCTGCCGGTGCTGTGCCAAGCGCACGGATTAACCCCAGA
GCAGGTCGTGGCAATCGCCTCCAACATTGGCGGGAAACAGGCACTCGAGACTGTCCAGCGCCTGCTTCCC
GTGCTGTGCCAAGCGCACGGCTTAAGAGACGTGGGCACAGGAAAGATACTTAAGGGCGAATTCCAGCACA
CTGGCGGCCGTTACTAGTGGATCCGAGCTCGGTACCAAGCTTGGCGTAATCATGGTCATAGCTGTTTCCT
GTGTGAAATTGTTATCCGCTCACAATTCCACACAACATACGAGCCGGAAGCATAAAGTGTAAAGCCTGGG
GTGCCTAATGAGTGAGCTAACTCACATTAATTGCGTTGCGCTCACTGCCCGCTTTCCAGTCGGGAAACCT
GTCGTGCCAGCTGCATTAATGAATCGGCCAACGCGCGGGGAGAGGCGGTTTGCGTATTGGGCGCTCTTCC
GCTTCCTCGCTCACTGACTCGCTGCGCTCGGTCGTTCGGCTGCGGCGAGCGGTATCAGCTCACTCAAAGG
CGGTAATACGGTTATCCACAGAATCAGG
